>Addgene plasmid #194132 | pLenti6MFV SLC40A1 | addgene full sequence | sequence record 380658 | Addgene NGS Result
GTGAACGGATCTCGACGGTATCGATAAGCTTGGGAGTTCCGCGTTACATAACTTACGGTAAATGGCCCGC
CTGGCTGACCGCCCAACGACCCCCGCCCATTGACGTCAATAATGACGTATGTTCCCATAGTAACGCCAAT
AGGGACTTTCCATTGACGTCAATGGGTGGAGTATTTACGGTAAACTGCCCACTTGGCAGTACATCAAGTG
TATCATATGCCAAGTACGCCCCCTATTGACGTCAATGACGGTAAATGGCCCGCCTGGCATTATGCCCAGT
ACATGACCTTATGGGACTTTCCTACTTGGCAGTACATCTACGTATTAGTCATCGCTATTACCATGGTGAT
GCGGTTTTGGCAGTACATCAATGGGCGTGGATAGCGGTTTGACTCACGGGGATTTCCAAGTCTCCACCCC
ATTGACGTCAATGGGAGTTTGTTTTGGCACCAAAATCAACGGGACTTTCCAAAATGTCGTAACAACTCCG
CCCCATTGACGCAAATGGGCGGTAGGCGTGTACGGTGGGAGGTCTATATAAGCAGAGCTCGTTTAGTGAA
CCGTCAGATCGCCTGGAGACGCCATCCACGCTGTTTTGACCTCCATAGAAGACACCGACTCTAGAGGATC
CGCCACCATGGATTACAAGGATGACGACGATAAGAGCCCGGGCGGATCGTTGGAGAATCTTTATTTTCAG
GGTCAAGGTAAGCCTATCCCTAACCCTCTCCTCGGTCTCGATTCTACGTCTAGACTGCAGGAATTCATGA
CCAGGGCGGGAGATCACAACCGCCAGAGAGGATGCTGTGGATCCTTGGCCGACTACCTGACCTCTGCAAA
ATTCCTTCTCTACCTTGGTCATTCTCTCTCTACTTGGGGAGATCGGATGTGGCACTTTGCGGTGTCTGTG
TTTCTGGTAGAGCTCTATGGAAACAGCCTCCTTTTGACAGCAGTCTACGGGCTGGTGGTGGCAGGGTCTG
TTCTGGTCCTGGGAGCCATCATCGGTGACTGGGTGGACAAGAATGCTAGACTTAAAGTGGCCCAGACCTC
GCTGGTGGTACAGAATGTTTCAGTCATCCTGTGTGGAATCATCCTGATGATGGTTTTCTTACATAAACAT
GAGCTTCTGACCATGTACCATGGATGGGTTCTCACTTCCTGCTATATCCTGATCATCACTATTGCAAATA
TTGCAAATTTGGCCAGTACTGCTACTGCAATCACAATCCAAAGGGATTGGATTGTTGTTGTTGCAGGAGA
AGACAGAAGCAAACTAGCAAATATGAATGCCACAATACGAAGGATTGACCAGTTAACCAACATCTTAGCC
CCCATGGCTGTTGGCCAGATTATGACATTTGGCTCCCCAGTCATCGGCTGTGGCTTTATTTCGGGATGGA
ACTTGGTATCCATGTGCGTGGAGTACGTTCTGCTCTGGAAGGTTTACCAGAAAACCCCAGCTCTAGCTGT
GAAAGCTGGTCTTAAAGAAGAGGAAACTGAATTGAAACAGCTGAATTTACACAAAGATACTGAGCCAAAA
CCCCTGGAGGGAACTCATCTAATGGGTGTGAAAGACTCTAACATCCATGAGCTTGAACATGAGCAAGAGC
CTACTTGTGCCTCCCAGATGGCTGAGCCCTTCCGTACCTTCCGAGATGGATGGGTCTCCTACTACAACCA
GCCTGTGTTTCTGGCTGGCATGGGTCTTGCTTTCCTTTATATGACTGTCCTGGGCTTTGACTGCATCACC
ACAGGGTACGCCTACACTCAGGGACTGAGTGGTTCCATCCTCAGTATTTTGATGGGAGCATCAGCTATAA
CTGGAATAATGGGAACTGTAGCTTTTACTTGGCTACGTCGAAAATGTGGTTTGGTTCGGACAGGTCTGAT
CTCAGGATTGGCACAGCTTTCCTGTTTGATCTTGTGTGTGATCTCTGTATTCATGCCTGGAAGCCCCCTG
GACTTGTCCGTTTCTCCTTTTGAAGATATCCGATCAAGGTTCATTCAAGGAGAGTCAATTACACCTACCA
AGATACCTGAAATTACAACTGAAATATACATGTCTAATGGGTCTAATTCTGCTAATATTGTCCCGGAGAC
AAGTCCTGAATCTGTGCCCATAATCTCTGTCAGTCTGCTGTTTGCAGGCGTCATTGCTGCTAGAATCGGT
CTTTGGTCCTTTGATTTAACTGTGACACAGTTGCTGCAAGAAAATGTAATTGAATCTGAAAGAGGCATTA
TAAATGGTGTACAGAACTCCATGAACTATCTTCTTGATCTTCTGCATTTCATCATGGTCATCCTGGCTCC
AAATCCTGAAGCTTTTGGCTTGCTCGTATTGATTTCAGTCTCCTTTGTGGCAATGGGCCACATTATGTAT
TTCCGATTTGCCCAAAATACTCTGGGAAACAAGCTCTTTGCTTGCGGTCCTGATGCAAAAGAAGTTAGGA
AGGAAAATCAAGCAAATACATCTGTTGTTTGACTCGAGGGGGGGCCCGCGGTTCGAAGGTAAGCCTATCC
CTAACCCTCTCCTCGGTCTCGATTCTACGCGTACCGGTTAGTAATGAGTTTGGAATTAATTCTGTGGAAT
GTGTGTCAGTTAGGGTGTGGAAAGTCCCCAGGCTCCCCAGCAGGCAGAAGTATGCAAAGCATGCATCTCA
ATTAGTCAGCAACCAGGTGTGGAAAGTCCCCAGGCTCCCCAGCAGGCAGAAGTATGCAAAGCATGCATCT
CAATTAGTCAGCAACCATAGTCCCGCCCCTAACTCCGCCCATCCCGCCCCTAACTCCGCCCAGTTCCGCC
CATTCTCCGCCCCATGGCTGACTAATTTTTTTTATTTATGCAGAGGCCGAGGCCGCCTCTGCCTCTGAGC
TATTCCAGAAGTAGTGAGGAGGCTTTTTTGGAGGCCTAGGCTTTTGCAAAAAGCTCCCGGGAGCTTGTAT
ATCCATTTTCGGATCTGATCAGCACGTGTTGACAATTAATCATCGGCATAGTATATCGGCATAGTATAAT
ACGACAAGGTGAGGAACTAAACCATGGCCAAGCCTTTGTCTCAAGAAGAATCCACCCTCATTGAAAGAGC
AACGGCTACAATCAACAGCATCCCCATCTCTGAAGACTACAGCGTCGCCAGCGCAGCTCTCTCTAGCGAC
GGCCGCATCTTCACTGGTGTCAATGTATATCATTTTACTGGGGGACCTTGTGCAGAACTCGTGGTGCTGG
GCACTGCTGCTGCTGCGGCAGCTGGCAACCTGACTTGTATCGTCGCGATCGGAAATGAGAACAGGGGCAT
CTTGAGCCCCTGCGGACGGTGCCGACAGGTGCTTCTCGATCTGCATCCTGGGATCAAAGCCATAGTGAAG
GACAGTGATGGACAGCCGACGGCAGTTGGGATTCGTGAATTGCTGCCCTCTGGTTATGTGTGGGAGGGCT
AAGCACAATTCGAGCTCGGTACCTTTAAGACCAATGACTTACAAGGCAGCTGTAGATCTTAGCCACTTTT
TAAAAGAAAAGGGGGGACTGGAAGGGCTAATTCACTCCCAACGAAGACAAGATCTGCTTTTTGCTTGTAC
TGGGTCTCTCTGGTTAGACCAGATCTGAGCCTGGGAGCTCTCTGGCTAACTAGGGAACCCACTGCTTAAG
CCTCAATAAAGCTTGCCTTGAGTGCTTCAAGTAGTGTGTGCCCGTCTGTTGTGTGACTCTGGTAACTAGA
GATCCCTCAGACCCTTTTAGTCAGTGTGGAAAATCTCTAGCAGTAGTAGTTCATGTCATCTTATTATTCA
GTATTTATAACTTGCAAAGAAATGAATATCAGAGAGTGAGAGGAACTTGTTTATTGCAGCTTATAATGGT
TACAAATAAAGCAATAGCATCACAAATTTCACAAATAAAGCATTTTTTTCACTGCATTCTAGTTGTGGTT
TGTCCAAACTCATCAATGTATCTTATCATGTCTGGCTCTAGCTATCCCGCCCCTAACTCCGCCCATCCCG
CCCCTAACTCCGCCCAGTTCCGCCCATTCTCCGCCCCATGGCTGACTAATTTTTTTTATTTATGCAGAGG
CCGAGGCCGCCTCGGCCTCTGAGCTATTCCAGAAGTAGTGAGGAGGCTTTTTTGGAGGCCTAGGGACGTA
CCCAATTCGCCCTATAGTGAGTCGTATTACGCGCGCTCACTGGCCGTCGTTTTACAACGTCGTGACTGGG
AAAACCCTGGCGTTACCCAACTTAATCGCCTTGCAGCACATCCCCCTTTCGCCAGCTGGCGTAATAGCGA
AGAGGCCCGCACCGATCGCCCTTCCCAACAGTTGCGCAGCCTGAATGGCGAATGGG
[124 nt withheld, positions 4327-4450]
C
[91 nt withheld, positions 4452-4542]
A
[49 nt withheld, positions 4544-4592]
CCTTTGACGTTGGAGTCCACGTTCTTT
[37 nt withheld, positions 4620-4656]
ACCCTATCTCGGTCTATTCTTTTGATTTATAAGGGATTTTGCCGATTTCGGCCTATTGGTTAAAAAATGA
GCTGATTTAACAAAAATTTAACGCGAATTTTAACAAAATATTAACGCTTACAATTTAGGTGGCACTTTTC
GGGGAAATGTGCGCGGAACCCCTATTTGTTTATTTTTCTAAATACATTCAAATATGTATCCGCTCATGAG
ACAATAACCCTGATAAATGCTTCAATAATATTGAAAAAGGAAGAGTATGAGTATTCAACATTTCCGTGTC
GCCCTTATTCCCTTTTTTGCGGCATTTTGCCTTCCTGTTTTTGCTCACCCAGAAACGCTGGTGAAAGTAA
AAGATGCTGAAGATCAGTTGGGTGCACGAGTGGGTTACATCGAACTGGATCTCAACAGCGGTAAGATCCT
TGAGAGTTTTCGCCCCGAAGAACGTTTTCCAATGATGAGCACTTTTAAAGTTCTGCTATGTGGCGCGGTA
TTATCCCGTATTGACGCCGGGCAAGAGCAACTCGGTCGCCGCATACACTATTCTCAGAATGACTTGGTTG
AGTACTCACCAGTCACAGAAAAGCATCTTACGGATGGCATGACAGTAAGAGAATTATGCAGTGCTGCCAT
AACCATGAGTGATAACACTGCGGCCAACTTACTTCTGACAACGATCGGAGGACCGAAGGAGCTAACCGCT
TTTTTGCACAACATGGGGGATCATGTAACTCGCCTTGATCGTTGGGAACCGGAGCTGAATGAAGCCATAC
CAAACGACGAGCGTGACACCACGATGCCTGTAGCAATGGCAACAACGTTGCGCAAACTATTAACTGGCGA
ACTACTTACTCTAGCTTCCCGGCAACAATTAATAGACTGGATGGAGGCGGATAAAGTTGCAGGACCACTT
CTGCGCTCGGCCCTTCCGGCTGGCTGGTTTATTGCTGATAAATCTGGAGCCGGTGAGCGTGGGTCTCGCG
GTATCATTGCAGCACTGGGGCCAGATGGTAAGCCCTCCCGTATCGTAGTTATCTACACGACGGGGAGTCA
GGCAACTATGGATGAACGAAATAGACAGATCGCTGAGATAGGTGCCTCACTGATTAAGCATTGGTAACTG
TCAGACCAAGTTTACTCATATATACTTTAGATTGATTTAAAACTTCATTTTTAATTTAAAAGGATCTAGG
TGAAGATCCTTTTTGATAATCTCATGACCAAAATCCCTTAACGTGAGTTTTCGTTCCACTGAGCGTCAGA
CCCCGTAGAAAAGATCAAAGGATCTTCTTGAGATCCTTTTTTTCTGCGCGTAATCTGCTGCTTGCAAACA
AAAAAACCACCGCTACCAGCGGTGGTTTGTTTGCCGGATCAAGAGCTACCAACTCTTTTTCCGAAGGTAA
CTGGCTTCAGCAGAGCGCAGATACCAAATACTGTTCTTCTAGTGTAGCCGTAGTTAGGCCACCACTTCAA
GAACTCTGTAGCACCGCCTACATACCTCGCTCTGCTAATCCTGTTACCAGTGGCTGCTGCCAGTGGCGAT
AAGTCGTGTCTTACCGGGTTGGACTCAAGACGATAGTTACCGGATAAGGCGCAGCGGTCGGGCTGAACGG
GGGGTTCGTGCACACAGCCCAGCTTGGAGCGAACGACCTACACCGAACTGAGATACCTACAGCGTGAGCT
ATGAGAAAGCGCCACGCTTCCCGAAGGGAGAAAGGCGGACAGGTATCCGGTAAGCGGCAGGGTCGGAACA
GGAGAGCGCACGAGGGAGCTTCCAGGGGGAAACGCCTGGTATCTTTATAGTCCTGTCGGGTTTCGCCACC
TCTGACTTGAGCGTCGATTTTTGTGATGCTCGTCAGGGGGGCGGAGCCTATGGAAAAACGCCAGCAACGC
GGCCTTTTTACGGTTCCTGGCCTTTTGCTGGCCTTTTGCTCACATGTTCTTTCCTGCGTTATCCCCTGAT
TCTGTGGATAACCGTATTACCGCCTTTGAGTGAGCTGATACCGCTCGCCGCAGCCGAACGACCGAGCGCA
GCGAGTCAGTGAGCGAGGAAGCGGAAGAGCGCCCAATACGCAAACCGCCTCTCCCCGCGCGTTGGCCGAT
TCATTAATGCAGCTGGCACGACAGGTTTCCCGACTGGAAAGCGGGCAGTGAGCGCAACGCAATTAATGTG
AGTTAGCTCACTCATTAGGCACCCCAGGCTTTACACTTTATGCTTCCGGCTCGTATGTTGTGTGGAATTG
TGAGCGGATAACAATTTCACACAGGAAACAGCTATGACCATGATTACGCCAAGCGCGCAATTAACCCTCA
CTAAAGGGAACAAAAGCTGGAGCTGCAAGCTTAATGTAGTCTTATGCAATACTCTTGTAGTCTTGCAACA
TGGTAACGATGAGTTAGCAACATGCCTTACAAGGAGAGAAAAAGCACCGTGCATGCCGATTGGTGGAAGT
AAGGTGGTACGATCGTGCCTTATTAGGAAGGCAACAGACGGGTCTGACATGGATTGGACGAACCACTGAA
TTGCCGCATTGCAGAGATATTGTATTTAAGTGCCTAGCTCGATACATAAACGGGTCTCTCTGGTTAGACC
AGATCTGAGCCTGGGAGCTCTCTGGCTAACTAGGGAACCCACTGCTTAAGCCTCAATAAAGCTTGCCTTG
AGTGCTTCAAGTAGTGTGTGCCCGTCTGTTGTGTGACTCTGGTAACTAGAGATCCCTCAGACCCTTTTAG
TCAGTGTGGAAAATCTCTAGCAGTGGCGCCCGAACAGGGACTTGAAAGCGAAAGGGAAACCAGAGGAGCT
CTCTCGACGCAGGACTCGGCTTGCTGAAGCGCGCACGGCAAGAGGCGAGGGGCGGCGACTGGTGAGTACG
CCAAAAATTTTGACTAGCGGAGGCTAGAAGGAGAGAGATGGGTGCGAGAGCGTCAGTATTAAGCGGGGGA
GAATTAGATCGCGATGGGAAAAAATTCGGTTAAGGCCAGGGGGAAAGAAAAAATATAAATTAAAACATAT
AGTATGGGCAAGCAGGGAGCTAGAACGATTCGCAGTTAATCCTGGCCTGTTAGAAACATCAGAAGGCTGT
AGACAAATACTGGGACAGCTACAACCATCCCTTCAGACAGGATCAGAAGAACTTAGATCATTATATAATA
CAGTAGCAACCCTCTATTGTGTGCATCAAAGGATAGAGATAAAAGACACCAAGGAAGCTTTAGACAAGAT
AGAGGAAGAGCAAAACAAAAGTAAGACCACCGCACAGCAAGCGGCCGCTGATCTTCAGACCTGGAGGAGG
AGATATGAGGGACAATTGGAGAAGTGAATTATATAAATATAAAGTAGTAAAAATTGAACCATTAGGAGTA
GCACCCACCAAGGCAAAGAGAAGAGTGGTGCAGAGAGAAAAAAGAGCAGTGGGAATAGGAGCTTTGTTCC
TTGGGTTCTTGGGAGCAGCAGGAAGCACTATGGGCGCAGCGTCAATGACGCTGACGGTACAGGCCAGACA
ATTATTGTCTGGTATAGTGCAGCAGCAGAACAATTTGCTGAGGGCTATTGAGGCGCAACAGCATCTGTTG
CAACTCACAGTCTGGGGCATCAAGCAGCTCCAGGCAAGAATCCTGGCTGTGGAAAGATACCTAAAGGATC
AACAGCTCCTGGGGATTTGGGGTTGCTCTGGAAAACTCATTTGCACCACTGCTGTGCCTTGGAATGCTAG
TTGGAGTAATAAATCTCTGGAACAGATTTGGAATCACACGACCTGGATGGAGTGGGACAGAGAAATTAAC
AATTACACAAGCTTAATACACTCCTTAATTGAAGAATCGCAAAACCAGCAAGAAAAGAATGAACAAGAAT
TATTGGAATTAGATAAATGGGCAAGTTTGTGGAATTGGTTTAACATAACAAATTGGCTGTGGTATATAAA
ATTATTCATAATGATAGTAGGAGGCTTGGTAGGTTTAAGAATAGTTTTTGCTGTACTTTCTATAGTGAAT
AGAGTTAGGCAGGGATATTCACCATTATCGTTTCAGACCCACCTCCCAACCCCGAGGGGACCCGACAGGC
CCGAAGGAATAGAAGAAGAAGGTGGAGAGAGAGACAGAGACAGATCCATTCGATTA
Features (pLannotate 1.2.2; 32 found; start..end, strand, type, name):
     12..32      -  misc_feature   MCS (fragment): pBluescript multiple cloning site
     42..345     +  enhancer       CMV enhancer: human cytomegalovirus immediate early enhancer
    346..549     +  promoter       CMV promoter: human cytomegalovirus (CMV) immediate early promoter
    641..665     +  CDS            3xFLAG (fragment): three tandem FLAG® epitope tags
    680..706     +  CDS            capTEV™ (fragment): composite tag for in vivo biotinylation, TEV protease cleavage, and 6xHis tagging
    707..748     +  CDS            V5 tag: epitope tag from simian virus 5
    767..2479    +  CDS            SLC40A1: S40A1_HUMAN - Also known as FPN1, IREG1, SLC11A3. Experimental evidence at protein level: Swiss-Prot protein existence level 1. May be involved in iron export from duodenal epithelial cell and also in transfer of iron between maternal and fetal circulation. Mediates iron efflux in the presence of a ferroxidase (hephaestin and/or ceruloplasmin). From Homo sapiens (Human).
   2508..2549    +  CDS            V5 tag: epitope tag from simian virus 5
   2591..2920    +  promoter       SV40 promoter: SV40 enhancer and early promoter
   2968..3015    +  promoter       EM7 promoter: synthetic bacterial promoter&nbsp
   3034..3432    +  CDS            BSD: blasticidin S deaminase; Aspergillus terreus BSD; confers resistance to blasticidin
   3449..3517    +  CDS            nef (fragment): NEF_HV1Z2 - Experimental evidence at protein level: Swiss-Prot protein existence level 1. Extracellular Nef protein targets CD4(+) T-lymphocytes for apoptosis by interacting with CXCR4 surface receptors. From Human immunodeficiency virus type 1 group M subtype D (isolate Z2/CDC-Z34) (HIV-1).
   3519..3752    +  LTR            3' LTR (ΔU3): self-inactivating 3' long terminal repeat (LTR) from HIV-1
   3824..3945    +  polyA_signal   SV40 poly(A) signal: SV40 polyadenylation signal
   3985..4120    +  rep_origin     SV40 ori: SV40 origin of replication
   4141..4159    -  promoter       T7 promoter: promoter for bacteriophage T7 RNA polymerase
   4167..4322    +  CDS            lacZα (fragment): LacZα fragment of β-galactosidase; lacZ fragment
   4327..4755    +  rep_origin     f1 ori (sequence partly withheld): f1 bacteriophage origin of replication; arrow indicates direction of (+) strand synthesis
   4808..4912    +  promoter       AmpR promoter: bla
   4913..5773    +  CDS            AmpR: β-lactamase; bla; confers resistance to ampicillin, carbenicillin, and related antibiotics
   5944..6532    +  rep_origin     ori: high-copy-number ColE1/pMB1/pBR322/pUC origin of replication
   6715..6807    +  CDS            lacI (fragment): lac repressor; lacI; The lac repressor binds to the lac operator to inhibit transcription in E. coli. This inhibition can be relieved by adding lactose or isopropyl-β-D-thiogalactopyranoside (IPTG).
   6820..6841    +  protein_bind   CAP binding site: CAP binding activates transcription in the presence of cAMP. E. coli catabolite activator protein
   6856..6886    +  promoter       lac promoter: promoter for the E. coli lac operon
   6894..6910    +  protein_bind   lac operator: The lac repressor binds to the lac operator to inhibit transcription in E. coli. This inhibition can be relieved by adding lactose or isopropyl-β-D-thiogalactopyranoside (IPTG). lac repressor encoded by lacI
   6955..6973    +  promoter       T3 promoter: promoter for bacteriophage T3 RNA polymerase
   7001..7227    +  promoter       RSV promoter: Rous sarcoma virus enhancer/promoter
   7228..7408    +  LTR            5' LTR (truncated): truncated 5' long terminal repeat (LTR) from HIV-1
   7455..7580    +  misc_feature   HIV-1 Ψ: packaging signal of human immunodeficiency virus type 1
   7564..7927    +  CDS            HIV-1 gag (fragment): gag protein from human immunodeficiency virus 1; gag
   8073..8306    +  misc_feature   RRE: The Rev response element (RRE) of HIV-1 allows for Rev-dependent mRNA export from the nucleus to the cytoplasm.
   8683..11      +  CDS            Rev (fragment) (across the origin): human immunodeficiency virus 1 (HIV-1) Rev protein; rev; enhances nuclear export of unspliced and incompletely spliced viral mRNAs
