[The description below was written by a language model from this plasmid's Addgene catalogue record and pLannotate feature annotations shown in this document.]
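Description:
pLenti6MFV SLC40A1 is a lentiviral mammalian expression plasmid built on the pLenti6M-FLAG-V5 backbone and carrying the human SLC40A1 coding sequence, which encodes the iron exporter ferroportin (also known as MTP1, FPN1 or IREG1). In bacteria it is maintained by a high-copy ColE1/pUC-type origin and selected with ampicillin through the β-lactamase gene. An f1 origin and remnants of a pBluescript-type lac/T3/T7 region are also present.

The transfer cassette follows a third-generation, self-inactivating design. An RSV promoter fused to a truncated HIV-1 5' LTR drives genomic RNA production in packaging cells without Tat. It is followed by the Ψ packaging signal, a gag fragment and the Rev response element for Rev-dependent nuclear export. A ΔU3 3' LTR inactivates LTR promoter activity after integration, and an SV40 poly(A) signal and SV40 origin lie downstream of it.

Within the provirus, the CMV enhancer/promoter drives SLC40A1. Upstream of the coding sequence, the annotation detects partial matches to FLAG and to a TEV-cleavage composite tag, then a V5 epitope. A second V5 tag lies downstream of the gene. This suggests the protein is epitope-tagged for detection or pulldown, although the record does not state which tags are in frame, and the cloning sites are listed as unknown.

A separate SV40 promoter, paired with the bacterial EM7 promoter, expresses blasticidin S deaminase, so transduced or transfected cells can be selected with blasticidin. The stated purpose is expression of SLC40A1 protein in mammalian cells, either by direct transfection or by stable lentiviral transduction.
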