Addgene plasmid #194132: pLenti6MFV SLC40A1
Purpose: Expresses MTP1 (SLC40A1) protein in mammalian cells
Depositing lab: Jun Liu. Depositing organization: Johns Hopkins University and School of Medicine.
Backbone
  Vector backbone: pLenti6M-FLAG-V5
  Vector type: Mammalian Expression, Lentiviral
Growth in bacteria
  Bacterial resistance: Ampicillin, 100 μg/mL
  Growth temperature: 30°C
  Growth strain: NEB Stable
  Copy number: High Copy
Gene/Insert
  Gene/Insert name: SLC40A1
  Species: H. sapiens (human)
  Entrez Gene: SLC40A1 (a.k.a. FPN, FPN1, HFE4, IREG1, MST079, MSTP079, MTP1, SLC11A3)
  Cloning method: Restriction Enzyme; 5′ cloning site unknown (unknown if destroyed); 3′ cloning site unknown (unknown if destroyed)
  Sequencing primers: 5′ unknown
Terms and licenses: Academic/Nonprofit Terms; Industry Terms: Not Available to Industry
How to cite: pLenti6MFV SLC40A1 was a gift from Jun Liu (Addgene plasmid # 194132 ; http://n2t.net/addgene:194132 ; RRID:Addgene_194132)
